Addgene plasmid #189587: pBA1018
Purpose: T4wtGT7 deletion HR vector 250bp HR Arms (T4 phage editing)
Depositing lab: Jennifer Doudna. Depositing organization: University of California, Berkeley. Publication: Broad-spectrum CRISPR-Cas13a enables efficient phage genome editing. Adler BA, Hessler T, Cress BF, Lahiri A, Mutalik VK, Barrangou R, Banfield J, Doudna JA. Nat Microbiol. 2022 Dec;7(12):1967-1979. doi: 10.1038/s41564-022-01258-x. Epub 2022 Oct 31. PubMed 36316451.
Backbone
  Vector backbone: BBR1
  Vector type: Bacterial Expression, Synthetic Biology
Growth in bacteria
  Bacterial resistance: Kanamycin, 50 μg/mL
  Growth temperature: 37°C
  Growth strain: DH5alpha
  Copy number: Low Copy
Gene/Insert
  Gene/Insert name: T4wtGT7 Deletion Locus 250bp Homology Arms
  Species: Bacteriophage T4
  Mutation: Encodes for a full deletion of T4 from 52.1 (partial deletion) to rIIB (partial deletion)
  GenBank ID: NC000866.4 KJ477686
Terms and licenses: Academic/Nonprofit Terms; Industry Terms: Not Available to Industry
How to cite: pBA1018 was a gift from Jennifer Doudna (Addgene plasmid # 189587 ; http://n2t.net/addgene:189587 ; RRID:Addgene_189587)
