[The description below was written by a language model from this plasmid's Addgene catalogue record and pLannotate feature annotations shown in this document.]
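Description:
pBA1018 is a small (about 4.2 kb) bacterial homologous-recombination donor plasmid built on a pBBR1 backbone and intended for editing the genome of bacteriophage T4. It replicates from the broad-host-range pBBR1 oriV, which depends on the plasmid-encoded pBBR1 Rep protein (annotated here spanning the numbering origin of the circular sequence), and is catalogued as low copy. Selection is by kanamycin through the aph(3')-Ia aminoglycoside phosphotransferase (KanR).

The payload is a repair template rather than an expressed gene. It consists of two T4-derived homology arms of roughly 250 bp placed close together, so that recombination with an infecting phage genome replaces the intervening region with a deletion. The record describes this as a full deletion running from a partial deletion of gene 52.1 to a partial deletion of rIIB. The feature table is consistent with this, detecting a fragment of rIIB (about 250 bp) followed shortly by a roughly 200 bp fragment annotated as T4 gene 52, the medium subunit of the phage DNA topoisomerase. The second arm therefore appears to extend into that neighbouring gene. No promoter, reporter, tag or CRISPR component is annotated on this plasmid, and about 1.3 kb between KanR and the origin carries no annotation.

The associated work concerns Cas13a-based phage genome editing. The plasmid's stated role is to supply the deletion template in host bacteria during T4 infection. In such schemes, unedited phage are typically removed by CRISPR counterselection supplied from a separate construct, although the record does not detail that pairing.
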