Features (pLannotate 1.2.2; 5 found; start..end, strand, type, name):
     90..338     +  CDS            rIIB (fragment): VR2B_BPT4 - Protein predicted: Swiss-Prot protein existence level 4. Transcribed prior to replication. This protein form parts of the replication complex and has DNA-binding properties. From Enterobacteria phage T4 (Bacteriophage T4).
    423..620     +  CDS            52 (fragment): TOP5_BPT4 - Experimental evidence at protein level: Swiss-Prot protein existence level 1. Medium subunit of the DNA topoisomerase that untwists superhelical DNA. Controls topological states of double-stranded DNA by transient breakage and subsequent rejoining of DNA strands. From Enterobacteria phage T4 (Bacteriophage T4).
    667..1482    -  CDS            KanR: aminoglycoside phosphotransferase; aph(3')-Ia; confers resistance to kanamycin in bacteria or G418 (Geneticin®) in eukaryotes
   2798..3505    +  rep_origin     pBBR1 oriV (fragment): replication origin of the broad-host-range plasmid pBBR1 from Bordetella bronchiseptica; requires the pBBR1 Rep protein for replication
   3506..17      +  CDS            pBBR1 Rep (across the origin): replication protein for the broad-host-range plasmid pBBR1 from Bordetella bronchiseptica
>Addgene plasmid #189587 | pBA1018 | addgene full sequence | sequence record 370609 | Addgene NGS Result
CGCTGCCGCGCCGGTAGCACTTGGGTTGCGCAGCAACCCGTAAGTGCGCTGTTCCAGACTATCCACCTGC
CCGAACCAGAGACTTATCAGAAGCTAAACGCCCTAAAGTTACTATTAGCGGTGATATTACAGTTAAAGTT
AATAGCGATGCAGTTATTGCTCCAGTTGCTAAATCTGACATTATTTGGAATGCATCTAAAAAATTCATTT
CAATTACTGTTGATGGCGTAACTTATAACGCAACTCCTAATACTCATTCAAACTTCCAGGAAATTCTTAA
TCTGCTTGTAGCGGATAAGTTGGAAGAAGCGGCACAAAAAATTAATGTTCGTCGTGCTGATAAGAGACGG
CTCAACGCCCGTCTCACAGCCTTTTCATTTCTGATGTTATTATGGCACTACATTCACTAGTATGGTAAAT
TTATGCAACTGAATAATCGCGATTTAAAAAGTATCATTGATAATGAAGCATTGGCTTATGCTATGTACAC
GGTTGAAAATCGTGCTATCCCAAATATGATTGATGGATTTAAGCCAGTTCAACGATTTGTTATTGCTCGA
GCTCTTGATTTGGCACGAGGAAATAAAGATAAGTTTCACAAACTCGCTTCTATTGCAGGTAGGAGGACTT
TGGCAGGTGGTGTTACAACCAATTAACCAATTCTGATTAGAAAAACTCATCGAGCATCAAATGAAACTGC
AATTTATTCATATCAGGATTATCAATACCATATTTTTGAAAAAGCCGTTTCTGTAATGAAGGAGAAAACT
CACCGAGGCAGTTCCATAGGATGGCAAGATCCTGGTATCGGTCTGCGATTCCGACTCGTCCAACATCAAT
ACAACCTATTAATTTCCCCTCGTCAAAAATAAGGTTATCAAGTGAGAAATCACCATGAGTGACGACTGAA
TCCGGTGAGAATGGCAAAAGCTTATGCATTTCTTTCCAGACTTGTTCAACAGGCCAGCCATTACGCTCGT
CATCAAAATCACTCGCATCAACCAAACCGTTATTCATTCGTGATTGCGCCTGAGCGAGGCGAAATACGCG
ATCGCTGTTAAAAGGACAATTACAAACAGGAATCGAATGCAACCGGCGCAGGAACACTGCAAGCGCATCA
ACAATATTTTCACCTGAATCAGGATATTCTTCTAATACCTGGAATGCTGTTTTCCCGGGGATCGCAGTGG
TGAGTAACCATGCATCATCAGGAGTACGGATAAAATGCTTGATGGTCGGAAGAGGCATAAATTCCGTCAG
CCAGTTTAGTCTGACCATCTCATCTGTAACATCATTGGCAACGCTACCTTTGCCATGTTTCAGAAACAAC
TCTGGCGCATCGGGCTTCCCATACAATCGATAGATTGTCGCACCTGATTGCCCGACATTATCGCGAGCCC
ATTTATACCCATATAAATCAGCATCCATGTTGGAATTTAATCGCGGCCTGGAGCAAGACGTTTCCCGTTG
AATATGGCTCATAACACCCCTTGTATTACTGTTTATGTAAGCAGACAGTTTTATTGTTCATGATGATATA
TTTTTATCTTGTGCAATGTAACATCAGAGATTTTGAGACACAACGTGGCTTTGTTGAATAAATCGAACTT
TTGCTGAGTTGAAGGATCAGCTTGCGTTTTCCCTTGTCCAGATAGCCCAGTAGCTGACATTTAGCCTAAA
TGACATTTCTCCGGAAAGTGCGCACGGCCACGCTCTTGTTGACGTTGAGCTTGCTTTTGACGTTGAACCT
CGCGTTGCTCGGTTAATAATTTCTCACCAACCGCTTTAATAATGGCCGCCGCTTTCGCTTGCATGTCACG
GTTCAGAGGACCGAGTGCATCTAATACCGGTTTCAAACGTTCGCGTAAATCGCGCGCAGTTTCCTGTGCC
TGGTCTGCTTTCTTACGCATTTCGCGGGCGCCGGCAGCCGCTTGCAGTGCTGGTTCGTAACCTTGACGGA
CTGCCTTAGTTAAGCGATCCGCGACTGCCTCAGGGGTTTCCACACGTTTAGAAATGCCTAATTTCTCCGC
CAGACCTTGTGGAGCGTAAGCACGGGGTTCCACGGCCTGAGGCGAAATCGTAACATGTCCTACAGGCGGG
CGTTCAAGCGCTTCATAAAATGCTTGGATACGAGTATGGCGCGCTTTACTCCCTTCAATCCCACGCTGAA
GGCCCAGGTCCGCAACCGCAGCAGCGAAGGTCGTTTGATCACGTGTCATTTGGGCCTTATTACCAATAAA
TTCTTTAGCACTCAAGCGACCATCTTGGGTCAAGGGGACTACAAAGGCCGTCATATGTGGGGATGTCTCA
TCGCGATGAATCGAAGCTGTTACAATACGGTCAGCGCCATATTTATCGGCTAACCATTTATGGGCTTTCT
CAAAGAATGCTGCTTGTTGCTCCTGTGACGCGCTTTTCCACCACTCGGGCGAAGCGGTCATCACATATTC
TACGGCAAGTACTGCATCTTTACGGCGCTTTTCAGGCAACAGTTCACGCAAACGACCCATGGCCTCGTCC
GTACTACTCGCGGCCCAATGTTCATTTTCCGGAGTACGAGATGCATCCGCATTCGGTGTTTCACGTTCAC
GATACGCATGTTTCAGCGACGCAGCAACATTACCCATCTTGGCGAGTTTCTTACAACGCATAATTGCATA
AGCGGCCATGCCTGCCCCTCCCTTTTGGTGTCCAACCGGCTCGACGGGGGCAGCGCAAGGCGGTGCCTCC
GGCGGGCCACTCAATGCTTGAGTATACTCACTAGACTTTGCTTCGCAAAGTCGTGACCGCCTACGGCGGC
TGCGCCTGCCCACGAGCTTGACCACAGGGATTGCCCACCGGCTACCCAGCCTTCGACCACATACCCACCG
GCTCCAACTGCGCGGCCTGCGGCCTTGCCCCATCAATTTTTTTAATTTTCTCTGGGGAAAAGCCTCCGGC
CTGCGGCCTGCGCGCTTCGCTTGCCGGTTGGACACCAAGTGGAAGGCGGGTCAAGGCTCGCGCAGCGACC
GCGCAGCGGCTTGGCCTTGACGCGCCTGGAACGACCCAAGCCTATGCGAGTGGGGGCAGTCGAAGGGCGA
AGCCCGCCCGCCTGCCCCCCGAGCCTCACGGCGGCGAGTGCGGGGGTTCCAAGGGGGCAGCGCCACCTTG
GGCAAGGCCGAAGGCCGCGCAGTCGATCAACAAGCCCCGGAGGGGCCACTTTTTGCCGGAGGGGGAGCCG
CGCCGAAGGCGTGGGGGAACCCCGCAGGGGTGCCCTTCTTTGGGCACCAAAGAACTAGATATAGGGCGAA
ATGCGAAAGACTTAAAAATCAACAACTTAAAAAAGGGGGGTACGCAACAGCTCATTGCGGCACCCCCCGC
AATAGCTCATTGCGTAGGTTAAAGAAAATCTGTAATTGACTGCCACTTTTACGCAACGCATAATTGTTGT
CGCGCTGCCGAAAAGTTGCAGCTGATTGCGCATGGTGCCGCAACCGTGCGGCACCCCTACCGCATGGAGA
TAAGCATGGCCACGCAGTCCAGAGAAATCGGCATTCAAGCCAAGAACAAGCCCGGTCACTGGGTGCAAAC
GGAACGCAAAGCGCATGAGGCGTGGGCCGGGCTTATTGCGAGGAAACCCACGGCGGCAATGCTGCTGCAT
CACCTCGTGGCGCAGATGGGCCACCAGAACGCCGTGGTGGTCAGCCAAAAGACACTTTCCAAGCTCATCG
GACGTTCTTTGCGGACGGTCCAATACGCAGTCAAGGACTTGGTGGCCGAGCGCTGGATCTCCGTCGTGAA
GCTCAACGGCCCCGGCACCGTGTTGGCCTACGTGGTCAATGACCGCGTGGCGTGGGGCCAGCCCCGCGAC
CAGTTGCGCCTGTCGGTGTTCAGTGCCGCCGTGGTGGTTGATCACGACGACCAGGACGAATCGCTGTTGG
GGCATGGCGACCTGCGCCGCATCCCGACCCTGTATCCGGGCGAGCAGCAACTACCGACCGGCCCCGGCGA
GGAGCCGCCCAGCCAGCCCGGCATTCCGGGCATGGAACCAGACCTGCCAGCCTTGACCGAAACGGAGGAA
TGGGAACGGCGCGGGCAGCAGCGCCTGCCGATGCCCGATGAGCCGTGTTTTCTGGACGATGGCGAGCCGT
TGGAGCCGCCGACACGGGTCA
